Addgene plasmid #104357: pEMS2144
Purpose: AAV plasmid with smCBA promoter driving expression of emerald GFP (EmGFP) reporter
Depositing lab: Elizabeth Simpson. Depositing organization: University of British Columbia. Publication: rAAV-compatible MiniPromoters for restricted expression in the brain and eye. de Leeuw CN, Korecki AJ, Berry GE, Hickmott JW, Lam SL, Lengyell TC, Bonaguro RJ, Borretta LJ, Chopra V, Chou AY, D'Souza CA, Kaspieva O, Laprise S, McInerny SC, Portales-Casamar E, Swanson-Newman MI, Wong K, Yang GS, Zhou M, Jones SJ, Holt RA, Asokan A, Goldowitz D, Wasserman WW, Simpson EM. Mol Brain. 2016 May 10;9(1):52. doi: 10.1186/s13041-016-0232-4. PubMed 27164903.
Backbone
  Vector backbone: AAV2
  Vector type: AAV
Growth in bacteria
  Bacterial resistance: Ampicillin, 100 μg/mL
  Growth temperature: 30°C
  Growth strain: SURE
  Copy number: Low Copy
Gene/Insert
  Gene/Insert name: ssAAV-smCBA-EmGFP (alt name: EmGFP)
  Species: Synthetic
  Promoter: smCBA
  Cloning method: Restriction Enzyme; 5′ cloning site unknown (unknown if destroyed); 3′ cloning site unknown (unknown if destroyed)
  Sequencing primers: 5′ pCAG-F; 3′ EBV-rev
Terms and licenses: Academic/Nonprofit Terms; Industry Terms: Not Available to Industry
Depositor comments: Please see the annotated GenBank file and the additional image file for the specific location of features in this plasmid.
How to cite: pEMS2144 was a gift from Elizabeth Simpson (Addgene plasmid # 104357 ; http://n2t.net/addgene:104357 ; RRID:Addgene_104357)
