[The description below was written by a language model from this plasmid's Addgene catalogue record and pLannotate feature annotations shown in this document.]
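Description:
pEMS2144 is a single-stranded AAV transfer (cis) plasmid built on an AAV2 backbone, in which a reporter cassette is flanked by two AAV2 inverted terminal repeats. The ITRs are the only viral elements retained; they direct replication and packaging of the intervening DNA into recombinant AAV particles when rep, cap and helper functions are supplied in trans. The bacterial portion carries a ColE1/pUC-type origin, an f1 phage origin, an ampicillin resistance gene (β-lactamase with its own promoter), and remnants of a lac cloning region (lacZα and lacI fragments, CAP site, lac promoter and operator). Although the annotated origin is of the high-copy type, the catalogue lists the plasmid as low copy. It also specifies a recombination-deficient host strain, consistent with the known instability of ITR sequences in bacteria.

The payload is the smCBA promoter driving Emerald GFP. smCBA, a shortened form of the CMV enhancer/chicken β-actin hybrid promoter, appears in the feature table as a CMV immediate-early enhancer, the chicken β-actin promoter and truncated hybrid intron sequence. This is followed by a further chimeric intron upstream of the mammalian codon-optimized EmGFP coding sequence. An SV40 polyadenylation signal lies downstream; it is annotated on the reverse strand, as is an adjacent short fragment of SV40 large T antigen sequence. No WPRE or epitope tag is annotated.

Because smCBA is a strong, broadly active promoter, the construct gives ubiquitous fluorescent reporter expression. The associated work concerns rAAV-compatible MiniPromoters for restricted expression in the brain and eye, so a role as a ubiquitous-expression comparator seems plausible, though the record does not state this.
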