Features (pLannotate 1.2.2; 19 found; start..end, strand, type, name):
     11..141     -  repeat_region  AAV2 ITR (fragment): inverted terminal repeat of adeno-associated virus serotype 2 inverted
    226..590     +  enhancer       CMV enhancer: human cytomegalovirus immediate early enhancer
    592..869     +  promoter       chicken β-actin promoter: No description available
    870..1006    +  intron         hybrid intron (fragment): hybrid between chicken β-actin (CBA) and minute virus of mice (MMV) introns (Gray et al., 2011)
   1078..1118    +  intron         β-globin intron (fragment): intron from rabbit β-globin gene
   1201..1333    +  intron         chimeric intron: chimera between introns from human β-globin and immunoglobulin heavy chain genes
   1360..2079    +  CDS            EmGFP: Emerald GFP mammalian codon-optimized
   2102..2223    -  polyA_signal   SV40 poly(A) signal: SV40 polyadenylation signal
   2246..2314    -  CDS            large T antigen (fragment): large T antigen from SV40 (simian virus 40)
   2419..2549    +  repeat_region  AAV2 ITR (fragment): inverted terminal repeat of adeno-associated virus serotype 2 inverted
   2563..2720    +  CDS            lacZα (fragment): LacZα fragment of β-galactosidase; lacZ fragment
   2725..3153    +  rep_origin     f1 ori (sequence partly withheld): f1 bacteriophage origin of replication; arrow indicates direction of (+) strand synthesis
   3206..3310    +  promoter       AmpR promoter: bla
   3311..4171    +  CDS            AmpR: β-lactamase; bla; confers resistance to ampicillin, carbenicillin, and related antibiotics
   4342..4930    +  rep_origin     ori: high-copy-number ColE1/pMB1/pBR322/pUC origin of replication
   5113..5205    +  CDS            lacI (fragment): lac repressor; lacI; The lac repressor binds to the lac operator to inhibit transcription in E. coli. This inhibition can be relieved by adding lactose or isopropyl-β-D-thiogalactopyranoside (IPTG).
   5218..5239    +  protein_bind   CAP binding site: CAP binding activates transcription in the presence of cAMP. E. coli catabolite activator protein
   5254..5284    +  promoter       lac promoter: promoter for the E. coli lac operon
   5292..5308    +  protein_bind   lac operator: The lac repressor binds to the lac operator to inhibit transcription in E. coli. This inhibition can be relieved by adding lactose or isopropyl-β-D-thiogalactopyranoside (IPTG). lac repressor encoded by lacI
>Addgene plasmid #104357 | pEMS2144 | addgene full sequence | sequence record 249037 | Addgene NGS Result
CCTTAATTAGGCTGCGCGCTCGCTCGCTCACTGAGGCCGCCCGGGCAAAGCCCGGGCGTCGGGCGACCTT
TGGTCGCCCGGCCTCAGTGAGCGAGCGAGCGCGCAGAGAGGGAGTGGCCAACTCCATCACTAGGGGTTCC
TTGTAGTTAATGATTAACCCGCCATGCTACTTATCTACGTAGCCATGCTCTAGGAAGATCGGAATTCCCT
AGGCCGGCCGGTACCCTAGTTATTAATAGTAATCAATTACGGGGTCATTAGTTCATAGCCCATATATGGA
GTTCCGCGTTACATAACTTACGGTAAATGGCCCGCCTGGCTGACCGCCCAACGACCCCCGCCCATTGACG
TCAATAATGACGTATGTTCCCATAGTAACGCCAATAGGGACTTTCCATTGACGTCAATGGGTGGACTATT
TACGGTAAACTGCCCACTTGGCAGTACATCAAGTGTATCATATGCCAAGTACGCCCCCTATTGACGTCAA
TGACGGTAAATGGCCCGCCTGGCATTATGCCCAGTACATGACCTTATGGGACTTTCCTACTTGGCAGTAC
ATCTACGTATTAGTCATCGCTATTACCATGGTCGAGGTGAGCCCCACGTTCTGCTTCACTCTCCCCATCT
CCCCCCCCTCCCCACCCCCAATTTTGTATTTATTTATTTTTTAATTATTTTGTGCAGCGATGGGGGCGGG
GGGGGGGGGGGGGCGCGCGCCAGGCGGGGCGGGGCGGGGCGAGGGGCGGGGCGGGGCGAGGCGGAGAGGT
GCGGCGGCAGCCAATCAGAGCGGCGCGCTCCGAAAGTTTCCTTTTATGGCGAGGCGGCGGCGGCGGCGGC
CCTATAAAAAGCGAAGCGCGCGGCGGGCGGGAGTCGCTGCGACGCTGCCTTCGCCCCGTGCCCCGCTCCG
CCGCCGCCTCGCGCCGCCCGCCCCGGCTCTGACTGACCGCGTTACTCCCACAGGTGAGCGGGCGGGACGG
CCCTTCTCCTCCGGGCTGTAATTAGCGCTTGGTTTAATGACGGCTTGTTTCTTTTCTGTGGCTGCGTGAA
AGCCTTGAGGGGCTCCGGGAGCTAGAGCCTCTGCTAACCATGTTCATGCCTTCTTCTTTTTCCTACAGCT
CCTGGGCAACGTGCTGGTTATTGTGCTGTCTCATCATTTTGGCAAAGGCGCGCCGAAGTTGGTCGTGAGG
CACTGGGCAGGTAAGTATCAAGGTTACAAGACAGGTTTAAGGAGACCAATAGAAACTGGGCTTGTCGAGA
CAGAGAAGACTCTTGCGTTTCTGATAGGCACCTATTGGTCTTACTGACATCCACTTTGCCTTTCTCTCCA
CAGGTGTCCACTCCCAGGCGGCCGCCACCATGGTGAGCAAGGGCGAGGAGCTGTTCACCGGGGTGGTGCC
CATCCTGGTCGAGCTGGACGGCGACGTAAACGGCCACAAGTTCAGCGTGTCCGGCGAGGGCGAGGGCGAT
GCCACCTACGGCAAGCTGACCCTGAAGTTCATCTGCACCACCGGCAAGCTGCCCGTGCCCTGGCCCACCC
TCGTGACCACCTTCACCTACGGCGTGCAGTGCTTCGCCCGCTACCCCGACCACATGAAGCAGCACGACTT
CTTCAAGTCCGCCATGCCCGAAGGCTACGTCCAGGAGCGCACCATCTTCTTCAAGGACGACGGCAACTAC
AAGACCCGCGCCGAGGTGAAGTTCGAGGGCGACACCCTGGTGAACCGCATCGAGCTGAAGGGCATCGACT
TCAAGGAGGACGGCAACATCCTGGGGCACAAGCTGGAGTACAACTACAACAGCCACAAGGTCTATATCAC
CGCCGACAAGCAGAAGAACGGCATCAAGGTGAACTTCAAGACCCGCCACAACATCGAGGACGGCAGCGTG
CAGCTCGCCGACCACTACCAGCAGAACACCCCCATCGGCGACGGCCCCGTGCTGCTGCCCGACAACCACT
ACCTGAGCACCCAGTCCGCCCTGAGCAAAGACCCCAACGAGAAGCGCGATCACATGGTCCTGCTGGAGTT
CGTGACCGCCGCCGGGATCACTCTCGGCATGGACGAGCTGTACAAGTAAGCGGCCGCGATCGCAGACATG
ATAAGATACATTGATGAGTTTGGACAAACCACAACTAGAATGCAGTGAAAAAAATGCTTTATTTGTGAAA
TTTGTGATGCTATTGCTTTATTTGTAACCATTATAAGCTGCAATAAACAAGTTAACAACAACAATTGCAT
TCATTTTATGTTTCAGGTTCAGGGGGAGATGTGGGAGGTTTTTTAAAGCAAGTAAAACCTCTACAAATGT
GGTAGTCGAAATTCCCGATAAGGATCTTCGTCGACGAATTCCCGATAAGGATCTTCCTAGAGCATGGCTA
CGTAGATAAGTAGCATGGCGGGTTAATCATTAACTACAAGGAACCCCTAGTGATGGAGTTGGCCACTCCC
TCTCTGCGCGCTCGCTCGCTCACTGAGGCCGGGCGACCAAAGGTCGCCCGACGCCCGGGCTTTGCCCGGG
CGGCCTCAGTGAGCGAGCGAGCGCGCAGCCTTAATTAACCTAATTCACTGGCCGTCGTTTTACAACGTCG
TGACTGGGAAAACCCTGGCGTTACCCAACTTAATCGCCTTGCAGCACATCCCCCTTTCGCCAGCTGGCGT
AATAGCGAAGAGGCCCGCACCGATCGCCCTTCCCAACAGTTGCGCAGCCTGAATGGCGAATGGG
[124 nt withheld, positions 2725-2848]
C
[91 nt withheld, positions 2850-2940]
A
[49 nt withheld, positions 2942-2990]
CCTTTGACGTTGGAGTCCACGTTCTTT
[37 nt withheld, positions 3018-3054]
ACCCTATCTCGGTCTATTCTTTTGATTTATAAGGGATTTTGCCGATTTCGGCCTATTGGTTAAAAAATGA
GCTGATTTAACAAAAATTTAACGCGAATTTTAACAAAATATTAACGCTTACAATTTAGGTGGCACTTTTC
GGGGAAATGTGCGCGGAACCCCTATTTGTTTATTTTTCTAAATACATTCAAATATGTATCCGCTCATGAG
ACAATAACCCTGATAAATGCTTCAATAATATTGAAAAAGGAAGAGTATGAGTATTCAACATTTCCGTGTC
GCCCTTATTCCCTTTTTTGCGGCATTTTGCCTTCCTGTTTTTGCTCACCCAGAAACGCTGGTGAAAGTAA
AAGATGCTGAAGATCAGTTGGGTGCACGAGTGGGTTACATCGAACTGGATCTCAACAGCGGTAAGATCCT
TGAGAGTTTTCGCCCCGAAGAACGTTTTCCAATGATGAGCACTTTTAAAGTTCTGCTATGTGGCGCGGTA
TTATCCCGTATTGACGCCGGGCAAGAGCAACTCGGTCGCCGCATACACTATTCTCAGAATGACTTGGTTG
AGTACTCACCAGTCACAGAAAAGCATCTTACGGATGGCATGACAGTAAGAGAATTATGCAGTGCTGCCAT
AACCATGAGTGATAACACTGCGGCCAACTTACTTCTGACAACGATCGGAGGACCGAAGGAGCTAACCGCT
TTTTTGCACAACATGGGGGATCATGTAACTCGCCTTGATCGTTGGGAACCGGAGCTGAATGAAGCCATAC
CAAACGACGAGCGTGACACCACGATGCCTGTAGCAATGGCAACAACGTTGCGCAAACTATTAACTGGCGA
ACTACTTACTCTAGCTTCCCGGCAACAATTAATAGACTGGATGGAGGCGGATAAAGTTGCAGGACCACTT
CTGCGCTCGGCCCTTCCGGCTGGCTGGTTTATTGCTGATAAATCTGGAGCCGGTGAGCGTGGGTCTCGCG
GTATCATTGCAGCACTGGGGCCAGATGGTAAGCCCTCCCGTATCGTAGTTATCTACACGACGGGGAGTCA
GGCAACTATGGATGAACGAAATAGACAGATCGCTGAGATAGGTGCCTCACTGATTAAGCATTGGTAACTG
TCAGACCAAGTTTACTCATATATACTTTAGATTGATTTAAAACTTCATTTTTAATTTAAAAGGATCTAGG
TGAAGATCCTTTTTGATAATCTCATGACCAAAATCCCTTAACGTGAGTTTTCGTTCCACTGAGCGTCAGA
CCCCGTAGAAAAGATCAAAGGATCTTCTTGAGATCCTTTTTTTCTGCGCGTAATCTGCTGCTTGCAAACA
AAAAAACCACCGCTACCAGCGGTGGTTTGTTTGCCGGATCAAGAGCTACCAACTCTTTTTCCGAAGGTAA
CTGGCTTCAGCAGAGCGCAGATACCAAATACTGTTCTTCTAGTGTAGCCGTAGTTAGGCCACCACTTCAA
GAACTCTGTAGCACCGCCTACATACCTCGCTCTGCTAATCCTGTTACCAGTGGCTGCTGCCAGTGGCGAT
AAGTCGTGTCTTACCGGGTTGGACTCAAGACGATAGTTACCGGATAAGGCGCAGCGGTCGGGCTGAACGG
GGGGTTCGTGCACACAGCCCAGCTTGGAGCGAACGACCTACACCGAACTGAGATACCTACAGCGTGAGCT
ATGAGAAAGCGCCACGCTTCCCGAAGGGAGAAAGGCGGACAGGTATCCGGTAAGCGGCAGGGTCGGAACA
GGAGAGCGCACGAGGGAGCTTCCAGGGGGAAACGCCTGGTATCTTTATAGTCCTGTCGGGTTTCGCCACC
TCTGACTTGAGCGTCGATTTTTGTGATGCTCGTCAGGGGGGCGGAGCCTATGGAAAAACGCCAGCAACGC
GGCCTTTTTACGGTTCCTGGCCTTTTGCTGGCCTTTTGCTCACATGTTCTTTCCTGCGTTATCCCCTGAT
TCTGTGGATAACCGTATTACCGCCTTTGAGTGAGCTGATACCGCTCGCCGCAGCCGAACGACCGAGCGCA
GCGAGTCAGTGAGCGAGGAAGCGGAAGAGCGCCCAATACGCAAACCGCCTCTCCCCGCGCGTTGGCCGAT
TCATTAATGCAGCTGGCACGACAGGTTTCCCGACTGGAAAGCGGGCAGTGAGCGCAACGCAATTAATGTG
AGTTAGCTCACTCATTAGGCACCCCAGGCTTTACACTTTATGCTTCCGGCTCGTATGTTGTGTGGAATTG
TGAGCGGATAACAATTTCACACAGGAAACAGCTATGACCATGATTACGCCAGATTTAATTAAGG
